>Addgene plasmid #191112 | pLei-sfGFP-V2*D134*Y152* | addgene full sequence | sequence record 373764 | Addgene NGS Result
GAACTCCGGATGAGCATTCATCAGGCGGGCAAGAATGTGAATAAAGGCCGGATAAAACTTGTGCTTATTT
TTCTTTACGGTCTTTAAAAAGGCCGTAATATCCAGCTGAACGGTCTGGTTATAGGTACATTGAGCAACTG
ACTGAAATGCCTCAAAATGTTCTTTACGATGCCATTGGGATATATCAACGGTGGTATATCCAGTGATTTT
TTTCTCCATTTTAGCTTCCTTAGCTCCTGAAAATCTCGATAACTCAAAAAATACGCCCGGTAGTGATCTT
ATTTCATTATGGTGAAAGTTGGAACCTCTTACGTGCCGATCAACGTCTCATTTTCGCCAAAAGTTGGCCC
AGGGCTTCCCGGTATCAACAGGGACACCAGGATTTATTTATTCTGCGAAGTGATCTTCCGTCACAGGTAT
TTATTCGGCGCAAAGTGCGTCGGGTGATGCTGCCAACTTACTGATTTAGTGTATGATGGTGTTTTTGAGG
TGCTCCAGTGGCTTCTGTTTCTATCAGCTGTCCCTCCTGTTCAGCTACTGACGGGGTGGTGCGTAACGGC
AAAAGCACCGCCGGACATCAGCGCTAGCGGAGTGTATACTGGCTTACTATGTTGGCACTGATGAGGGTGT
CAGTGAAGTGCTTCATGTGGCAGGAGAAAAAAGGCTGCACCGGTGCGTCAGCAGAATATGTGATACAGGA
TATATTCCGCTTCCTCGCTCACTGACTCGCTACGCTCGGTCGTTCGACTGCGGCGAGCGGAAATGGCTTA
CGAACGGGGCGGAGATTTCCTGGAAGATGCCAGGAAGATACTTAACAGGGAAGTGAGAGGGCCGCGGCAA
AGCCGTTTTTCCATAGGCTCCGCCCCCCTGACAAGCATCACGAAATCTGACGCTCAAATCAGTGGTGGCG
AAACCCGACAGGACTATAAAGATACCAGGCGTTTCCCCCTGGCGGCTCCCTCGTGCGCTCTCCTGTTCCT
GCCTTTCGGTTTACCGGTGTCATTCCGCTGTTATGGCCGCGTTTGTCTCATTCCACGCCTGACACTCAGT
TCCGGGTAGGCAGTTCGCTCCAAGCTGGACTGTATGCACGAACCCCCCGTTCAGTCCGACCGCTGCGCCT
TATCCGGTAACTATCGTCTTGAGTCCAACCCGGAAAGACATGCAAAAGCACCACTGGCAGCAGCCACTGG
TAATTGATTTAGAGGAGTTAGTCTTGAAGTCATGCGCCGGTTAAGGCTAAACTGAAAGGACAAGTTTTGG
TGACTGCGCTCCTCCAAGCCAGTTACCTCGGTTCAAAGAGTTGGTAGCTCAGAGAACCTTCGAAAAACCG
CCCTGCAAGGCGGTTTTTTCGTTTTCAGAGCAAGAGATTACGCGCAGACCAAAACGATCTCAAGAAGATC
ATCTTATTAATCAGATAAAATATTTCTAGATTTCAGTGCAATTTATCTCTTCAAATGTAGCACCTGAAGT
CAGCCCCATACGATATAAGTTGTAATTCTCATGTTTGACAGCATTATCATCGATCTCGAGAAATCATAAA
AAATTTATTTGCTTTGTGAGCGGATAACAATTATAATAGATTCAATTGTGAGCGGATAACAATTTCACAC
AGAATTCATTAAAGAGGAGAAATTACATATGTAGAGCAAAGGAGAAGAACTTTTCACTGGAGTTGTCCCA
ATTCTTGTTGAATTAGATGGTGATGTTAATGGGCACAAATTTTCTGTCCGTGGAGAGGGTGAAGGTGATG
CTACAAACGGAAAACTCACCCTTAAATTTATTTGCACTACTGGAAAACTACCTGTTCCGTGGCCAACACT
TGTCACTACTCTGACCTATGGTGTTCAATGCTTTTCCCGTTATCCGGATCACATGAAACGGCATGACTTT
TTCAAGAGTGCCATGCCCGAAGGTTATGTACAGGAACGCACTATATCTTTCAAAGATGACGGGACCTACA
AGACGCGTGCTGAAGTCAAGTTTGAAGGTGATACCCTTGTTAATCGTATCGAGTTAAAGGGTATTGATTT
TAAAGAATAGGGAAACATTCTTGGACACAAACTCGAGTACAACTTTAACTCACACAATGTATAGATCACG
GCAGACAAACAAAAGAATGGAATCAAAGCTAACTTCAAAATTCGCCACAACGTTGAAGATGGTTCCGTTC
AACTAGCAGACCATTATCAACAAAATACTCCAATTGGCGATGGCCCTGTCCTTTTACCAGACAACCATTA
CCTGTCGACACAATCTGCCCTTTCGAAAGATCCCAACGAAAAGCGTGACCACATGGTCCTTCTTGAGTTT
GTAACTGCTGCTGGGATTACACATGGCATGGATGAACTCTACAAAGAGCTCCATCACCATCACCATCACT
AAGCTTAATTAGCTGAGCTTGGACTCCTGTTGATAGATCCAGTAATGACCTCAGAACTCCATCTGGATTT
GTTCAGAACGCTCGGTTGCCGCCGGGCGTTTTTTATTGGTGAGAATCCAAGCTAGCTTGGCGAGATTTTC
AGGAGCTAAGGAAGCTAAAATGGAGAAAAAAATCACTGGATATACCACCGTTGATATATCCCAATGGCAT
CGTAAAGAACATTTTGAGGCATTTCAGTCAGTTGCTCAATGTACCTATAACCAGACCGTTCAGCTGGATA
TTACGGCCTTTTTAAAGACCGTAAAGAAAAATAAGCACAAGTTTTATCCGGCCTTTATTCACATTCTTGC
CCGCCTGATGAATGCTCATCCGGAATTTCGTATGGCAATGAAAGACGGTGAGCTGGTGATATGGGATAGT
GTTCACCCTTGTTACACCGTTTTCCATGAGCAAACTGAAACGTTTTCATCGCTCTGGAGTGAATACCACG
ACGATTTCCGGCAGTTTCTACACATATATTCGCAAGATGTGGCGTGTTACGGTGAAAACCTGGCCTATTT
CCCTAAAGGGTTTATTGAGAATATGTTTTTCGTCTCAGCCAATCCCTGGGTGAGTTTCACCAGTTTTGAT
TTAAACGTGGCCAATATGGACAACTTCTTCGCCCCCGTTTTCACCATGGGCAAATATTATACGCAAGGCG
ACAAGGTGCTGATGCCGCTGGCGATTCAGGTTCATCATGCCGTTTGTGATGGCTTCCATGTCGGCAGAAT
GCTTAATGAATTACAACAGTACTGCGATGAGTGGCAGGGCGGGGCGTAATTTTTTTAAGGCAGTTATTGG
TGCCCTTAAACGCCTGGGGTAATGACTCTCTAGCTTGAGGCATCAAATAAAACGAAAGGCTCAGTCGAAA
GACTGGGCCTTTCGTTTTATCTGTTGTTTGTCGGTGAACGCTCTCCTGAGTAGGACAAATCCGCCCTCTA
GATGCGCACCCGTTCTCGGAGCACTGTCCGACCGCTTTGGCCGCCGCCCAGTCCTGCTCGCTTCGCTACT
TGGAGCCACTATCGACTACGCGATCATGGCGACCACACCCGTCCTGTGGATCCTTGACACCATCGAATGG
CGCAAAACCTTTCGCGGTATGGCATGATAGCGCCCGGAAGAGAGTCAATTCAGGGTGGTGAATGTGAAAC
CAGTAACGTTATACGATGTCGCAGAGTATGCCGGTGTCTCTTATCAGACCGTTTCCCGCGTGGTGAACCA
GGCCAGCCACGTCTCTGCGAAAACGCGGGAAAAAGTGGAAGCGGCGATGGCGGAGCTGAATTACATTCCC
AACCGCGTGGCACAACAACTGGCGGGCAAACAGTCGTTGCTGATTGGCGTTGCCACCTCCAGTCTGGCCC
TGCACGCGCCGTCGCAAATTGTCGCGGCGATTAAATCTTGCGCCGATCAACTGGGTGCCAGCGTGGTGGT
GTCGATGGTAGAACGAAGCGGCGTCGAAGCCTGTAAAGCGGCGGTGCACAATCTTCTCGCGCAACGCGTC
AGTGGGCTGATCATTAACTATCCGCTGGATGACCAGGATGCCATTGCTGTGGAAGCTGCCTGCACTAATG
TTCCGGCGTTATTTCTTGATGTCTCTGACCAGGCACCCATCAACAGTATTATTTTCTCCCATGAAGACGG
TACGCGACTGGGCGTGGAGCATCTGGTCGCATTGGGTCACCAGCAAATCGCGCTGTTAGCGGGCCCATTA
AGTTCTGTCTCGGCGCGTCTGCGTCTGGCTGGCTGGCATAAATATCTCACTCGCAATCAAATTCAGCCGA
TAGCGGAACGGGAAGGCGACTGGAGTGCCATGTCCGGTTTTCAACAAACCATGCAAATGCTGAATGAGGG
CATCGTTCCCACTGCGATGCTGGTTGCCAACGATCAGATGGCGCTGGGCGCAATGCGCGCCATTACCGAG
TCCGGGCTGCGCGTTGGTGCGGATATCTCGGTAGTGGGATACGACGATACCGAAGACAGCTCATGTTATA
TCCCGCCGTTAACCACCATCAAACAGGATTTTCGCCTGCTGGGGCAAACCAGCGTGGACCGCTTGCTGCA
ACTCTCTCAGGGCCAGGCGGTGAAGGGCAATCAGCTGTTGCCCGTCTCACTGGTGAAAAGAAAAACCACC
CTGGCGCCCAATACGCAAACCGCCTCTCCCCGCGCGTTGGCCGATTCATTAATGCAGCTGGCACGACAGG
TTTCCCGACTGGAAAGCGGGCAGTGAGCGCAACGCAATTAATGTAAGTTAGCGCGAATTGTCGGCATGCA
CCATTCCTTGCGGCGGCGGTGCTCAACGGCCTCAACCTACTACTGGGCTGCTTCCTAATGCAGGAGTCGC
ATAAGGGAGAGCGTCTGGCGAAAGGGGGATGTGCTGCAAGGCGATTAAGTTGGGTAACGCCAGGGTTTTC
CCAGTCACGACGTTGTAAAACGACGGCCAGTGCCAAGCTTAAAAAAAATCCTTAGCTTTCGCTAAGGATC
TGCAGTGGCGGAAACCCCGGGAATCTAACCCGGCTGAACGGATTTAGAGTCCATTCGATCTACATGATCA
GGTTTCCGAGCTCAGCGTTACAAGTATTACACAAAGTTTTTTATGTTGAGAATATTTTTTTGATGGGGCG
CCACTTATTTTTGATCGTTCGCTCAAAGAAGCGGCGCCAGGGTTGTTTTTCTTTTCACCAGACTAGTGAG
ACGGGCAACAGAACGCCATGAGCGGCCTCATTTCTTATTCTGAGTTACAACAGTCCGCACCGCTGCCGGT
AGCTCCTTCCGGTGGGCGCGGGGCATGACTATCGTCGCCGCACTTATGACTGTCTTCTTTATCATGCAAC
TCGTAGGACAGGTGCCGGCAGCGCCCAACAGTCCCCCGGCCACGGGGCCTGCCACCATACCCACGCCGAA
ACAAGCGCCCTGCACCATTATGTTCCGGATCTGCATCGCAGGATGCTGCTGGCTACCCTGTGGAACACCT
ACATCTGTATTAACGAAGCGCTAACCGTTTTTATCATGCTCTGGGAGGCAGAATAAATGATCATATCGTC
AATTATTACCTCCACGGGGAGAGCCTGAGCAAACTGGCCTCAGGCATTTGAGAAGCACACGGTCACACTG
CTTCCGGTAGTCAATAAACCGGTAAACCAGCAATAGACATAAGCGGCTATTTAACGACCCTGCCCTGAAC
CGACGACCGGGTCGAATTTGCTTTCGAATTTCTGCCATTCATCCGCTTATTATCACTTATTCAGGCGTAG
CAACCAGGCGTTTAAGGGCACCAATAACTGCCTTAAAAAAATTACGCCCCGCCCTGCCACTCATCGCAGT
ACTGTTGTAATTCATTAAGCATTCTGCCGACATGGAAGCCATCACAAACGGCATGATGAACCTGAATCGC
CAGCGGCATCAGCACCTTGTCGCCTTGCGTATAATATTTGCCCATGGTGAAAACGGTGGCGAAGAAGTTG
TCCATATTGGCCACGTTTAAATCAAAACTGGTGAAACTCACCCAGGGATTGGCTGAGACGAAAAACATAT
TCTCAATAAACCCTTTAGGGAAATAGGCCAGGTTTTCACCGTAACACGCCACATCTTGCGAATATATGTG
TAGAAACTGCCGGAAATCGTCGTGGTATTCACTCCAGAGCGATGAAAACGTTTCAGTTTGCTCATGTAAA
ACGGTGTAACAAGGGTGAACACTATCCCATATCACCAGCTCACCGTCTTTCATTGCCATACG
Features (pLannotate 1.2.2; 23 found; start..end, strand, type, name):
    220..322     -  promoter       cat promoter: promoter of the E. coli cat gene encoding chloramphenicol acetyltransferase
    443..586     +  mobile_element IS1 (fragment): prokaryotic transposable element IS1
    705..760     -  rep_origin     RSF ori (fragment): Plasmids containing the RSF 1030 origin of replication can be propagated in E. coli cells that contain additional plasmids with compatible origins.
    848..1393    -  rep_origin     p15A ori: Plasmids containing the medium-copy-number p15A origin of replication can be propagated in E. coli cells that contain a second plasmid with the ColE1 origin.
   1534..1578    +  promoter       T5 promoter: bacteriophage T5 promoter for E. coli RNA polymerase, with embedded lac operator
   1586..1602    +  protein_bind   lac operator: The lac repressor binds to the lac operator to inhibit transcription in E. coli. This inhibition can be relieved by adding lactose or isopropyl-β-D-thiogalactopyranoside (IPTG). lac repressor encoded by lacI
   1644..2355    +  CDS            superfolder GFP (fragment): GFP variant that folds robustly even when fused to poorly folded proteins (Pédelacq et al., 2006)
   2362..2379    +  CDS            7xHis (fragment): 6xHis affinity tag
   2402..2496    +  terminator     lambda t0 terminator: transcription terminator from phage lambda
   2511..2539    +  promoter       cat promoter (fragment): promoter of the E. coli cat gene encoding chloramphenicol acetyltransferase
   2540..3196    +  CDS            cat: CAT_ECOLX - Experimental evidence at protein level: Swiss-Prot protein existence level 1. This enzyme is an effector of chloramphenicol resistance in bacteria. From Escherichia coli. This protein is used as a marker in many commonly used cloning vectors, such as pACYC184.
   3264..3350    +  terminator     rrnB T1 terminator: Escherichia coli rrnB; transcription terminator T1 from the E. coli rrnB gene
   3362..3484    +  CDS            TcR (fragment): tetracycline efflux protein; tet; confers resistance to tetracycline
   3486..3563    +  promoter       lacI promoter: lacI
   3564..4646    +  CDS            lacI: lac repressor; lacI; The lac repressor binds to the lac operator to inhibit transcription in E. coli. This inhibition can be relieved by adding lactose or isopropyl-β-D-thiogalactopyranoside (IPTG).
   4684..4775    +  CDS            TcR (fragment): tetracycline efflux protein; tet; confers resistance to tetracycline
   4775..4862    -  CDS            lacZα (fragment): LacZα fragment of β-galactosidase; lacZ fragment
   4870..4899    -  terminator     bacterial terminator (fragment): putative bacterial transcription terminator
   4908..4976    -  ncRNA          tRNA: Accession: RF00005 - tRNA
   5181..5274    +  CDS            TcR (fragment): tetracycline efflux protein; tet; confers resistance to tetracycline
   5271..5328    -  CDS            TcR (fragment): tetracycline efflux protein; tet; confers resistance to tetracycline
   5315..5413    +  CDS            YPB2_ECOLX (fragment): Protein predicted: Swiss-Prot protein existence level 4. From Escherichia coli.
   5712..219     -  CDS            CmR (across the origin): chloramphenicol acetyltransferase; cat; confers resistance to chloramphenicol
