[The description below was written by a language model from this plasmid's Addgene catalogue record and pLannotate feature annotations shown in this document.]
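Description:
pLei-sfGFP-V2*D134*Y152* is a bacterial expression plasmid on the pLei backbone that serves as an amber-suppression reporter in E. coli. It replicates from the medium-copy p15A origin, which is compatible with ColE1-type plasmids and so allows co-maintenance with a second plasmid. It is selected with chloramphenicol. The feature table shows two chloramphenicol acetyltransferase coding regions. One is driven by a cat promoter and spans the sequence origin, and the other lies downstream of the reporter, behind a partial cat promoter. The table also lists scattered remnants of tetracycline resistance, lacZα, IS1 and RSF origin sequences, which appear to be non-functional backbone fragments.

The payload is a synthetic superfolder GFP gene with a C-terminal His tag, in which the codons for V2, D134 and Y152 have been changed to TAG. The purpose field says "two TAG" but lists three positions, matching the plasmid name and the mutation field. Transcription is driven by a bacteriophage T5 promoter with lac operator sequences and ends at the lambda t0 terminator. A lacI gene with its own promoter supplies the repressor, making expression IPTG-inducible. Full-length fluorescent protein forms only if all three amber codons are read through, so fluorescence reports the efficiency of multi-site suppression, and the C-terminal His tag allows selective recovery of the full-length product.

The annotation also detects a tRNA gene followed by a putative terminator on the reverse strand. It may be a suppressor tRNA, but the record does not state its identity. The associated publication concerns genetic code expansion with a biosynthesized noncanonical amino acid, consistent with use of this plasmid to test incorporation at multiple sites.
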