Addgene plasmid #191112: pLei-sfGFP-V2*D134*Y152*
Purpose: An E. coli sfGFP reporter with two TAG at positions 2 & 134 & 152
Depositing lab: Han Xiao. Depositing organization: Rice University. Publication: Expanding the eukaryotic genetic code with a biosynthesized 21st amino acid. Wu KL, Moore JA, Miller MD, Chen Y, Lee C, Xu W, Peng Z, Duan Q, Phillips GN Jr, Uribe RA, Xiao H. Protein Sci. 2022 Oct;31(10):e4443. doi: 10.1002/pro.4443. PubMed 36173166.
Backbone
  Vector backbone: pLei
  Vector type: Bacterial Expression
Growth in bacteria
  Bacterial resistance: Chloramphenicol, 25 μg/mL
  Growth temperature: 37°C
  Growth strain: DH5alpha
  Copy number: Unknown
Gene/Insert
  Gene/Insert name: superfolder green fluorescence protein (alt name: sfGFP)
  Species: Synthetic
  Insert size (bp): 744
  Mutation: changing V2 & D134 & Y152 to TAG
  Tag / fusion protein: His tag (C terminal on insert)
Resource information
  A portion of this plasmid was derived from a plasmid made by: Synthetic
Terms and licenses: Academic/Nonprofit Terms; Industry Terms: Not Available to Industry
How to cite: pLei-sfGFP-V2*D134*Y152* was a gift from Han Xiao (Addgene plasmid # 191112 ; http://n2t.net/addgene:191112 ; RRID:Addgene_191112)
